>Addgene plasmid #24974 | pCS2 xenopus twisted gastrulation | addgene partial sequence | sequence record 30933 | 24974 with SP6
GGATCCCATCGATTCGAATTCATGCAGTGTCCCCCCATCCTACTTGTGTGGACCCTGTGGATTATGGCTG
TGGATTGCTCTCGCCCAAAGGTTTTCTTGCCCATTCAGCCTGAACAGGAGCCCCTCCAATCCAAGACTGA
CTACAAGGACGACGATGACAAGCTCGAGCCCATTTATTGCTGCAATAAGGCTCTCTGTGCTAGTGATGTC
AGCAAATGCCTAATACAGGAGCTGTGCCAGTGTCGGCCCACAGATGGAAACTGCTCCTGCTGTAAGGAGT
GTATGCTGTGTCTGGGCACACTCTGGGACGAGTGCTGCGACTGCGTTGGTATGTGCAAACCAAGAAATTA
CAGTGATACACCCCCAACCTCCAAAAGTACAGTAGAGGAACTTCATGAACCCATTCCATCCCTGTTCCGG
GCTCTAACTGAGGGAGACACCCAACTTAATTGGAATATTGTAACCTTTCCTGTAGTGGAGGAACTTTCCC
ATCATGAGAACCTGGTCTCCTTCCTGGAAAATGTGAACCAACCACAAAATGTATCAGTCCAAGTGTCTCA
CAGCAATGAAAAAGAGCACATGTGTACAGTGGTCTATTTTGATGACTGTATGTCAATCCATCAGTGCAAG
GTTTCCTGTGAGTCCATGGGAGCGTCAAAGTACCGTTGGTTCCACAACGCTTGCTGTGAATGTGTGGGGC
CGGAGTGTATTGACTACGGAAGC
