[The description below was written by a language model from this plasmid's Addgene catalogue record.]
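Description:
pCS2 xenopus twisted gastrulation is a roughly 1.4 kb twisted gastrulation (Tsg/Twsg1) insert cloned by restriction enzymes into the approximately 4.1 kb pCS2 backbone, which is catalogued as a mammalian expression vector. It is propagated in E. coli as a high-copy plasmid under ampicillin selection. No feature table accompanies the record, so the promoter, polyadenylation signal and origin are not stated. pCS2-family vectors generally carry a strong CMV-type promoter for expression in vertebrate cells and embryos, along with a phage promoter for in vitro transcription. This agrees with the depositor's note that sense mRNA is made from the SP6 promoter after linearisation with NotI, and with the listing of SP6 and T7 as flanking sequencing primers.

The coding region is engineered rather than native at its N terminus. According to the depositor, it begins with the Xenopus Chordin signal peptide and the Chordin N terminus up to Ala41, followed by a FLAG epitope and then the twisted gastrulation sequence. This arrangement directs the protein into the secretory pathway. Because the FLAG tag lies downstream of the signal peptide, the secreted protein should retain it for detection or affinity purification.

The record is inconsistent about the insert's origin: the plasmid name says Xenopus, while the species and gene fields list mouse Twsg1. This cannot be resolved from the information given.

The associated publication title concerns Chordin cleavage and the dual activities of Twisted gastrulation in BMP signalling. The construct is therefore suited to producing tagged Tsg by synthetic mRNA microinjection into embryos or by transfection of cultured cells for studies of BMP pathway regulation.
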