Addgene plasmid #24974: pCS2 xenopus twisted gastrulation
Depositing lab: Edward De Robertis. Depositing organization: University of California, Los Angeles (UCLA). Publication: Proteolytic cleavage of Chordin as a switch for the dual activities of Twisted gastrulation in BMP signaling. Larrain J, Oelgeschlager M, Ketpura NI, Reversade B, Zakin L, De Robertis EM. Development. 2001 Nov . 128(22):4439-47. PubMed 11714670.
Backbone
  Vector backbone: pCS2
  Backbone size w/o insert (bp): 4100
  Vector type: Mammalian Expression
Growth in bacteria
  Bacterial resistance: Ampicillin, 100 μg/mL
  Growth temperature: 37°C
  Growth strain: DH5alpha
  Copy number: High Copy
Gene/Insert
  Gene/Insert name: twisted gastrulation
  Species: M. musculus (mouse)
  Insert size (bp): 1400
  Entrez Gene: Twsg1 (a.k.a. Tsg, Twg, AW552143, D17Ertd403e, 1810013J15Rik, 9030422N06Rik)
  Tag / fusion protein: chordin signal peptide (N terminal on insert); FLAG (N terminal on insert)
  Cloning method: Restriction Enzyme
  Sequencing primers: 5′ SP6; 3′ T7
Terms and licenses: Academic/Nonprofit Terms; Industry Terms: Not Available to Industry
Depositor comments: mRNA injection sense: cut with NotI, transcribe with SP6 Contains the Xenopus Chordin signal peptide and the N terminus until Ala41, followed by a Flag tag sequence.
How to cite: pCS2 xenopus twisted gastrulation was a gift from Edward De Robertis (Addgene plasmid # 24974 ; http://n2t.net/addgene:24974 ; RRID:Addgene_24974)
